Addgene plasmid #231747: pBIG1a-PAF1CdeltaLEO1
Purpose: Protein expression in insect cells
Depositing lab: Jesper Svejstrup. Depositing organization: University of Copenhagen. Publication: PAF1C-mediated activation of CDK12/13 kinase activity is critical for CTD phosphorylation and transcript elongation. Lopez Martinez D, Todorovski I, Noe Gonzalez M, Rusimbi C, Blears D, Khallou N, Han Z, Dirac-Svejstrup AB, Svejstrup JQ. Mol Cell. 2025 May 15;85(10):1952-1967.e8. doi: 10.1016/j.molcel.2025.04.012. Epub 2025 May 1. PubMed 40315851.
Backbone
  Vector backbone: pBIG1a
  Vector type: Insect Expression
Growth in bacteria
  Bacterial resistance: Ampicillin, 100 μg/mL
  Growth temperature: 37°C
  Growth strain: DH5alpha
  Copy number: High Copy
Gene/Insert 1
  Gene/Insert name: CTR9
  Species: H. sapiens (human)
  Entrez Gene: CTR9 (a.k.a. SH2BP1, TSBP, p150, p150TSP)
  Tag / fusion protein: Flag-3C (N terminal on insert); 3C-Strep(II) (C terminal on insert)
  Cloning method: Gibson Cloning
Gene/Insert 2
  Gene/Insert name: CDC73
  Species: H. sapiens (human)
  Entrez Gene: CDC73 (a.k.a. C1orf28, FIHP, HPTJT, HRPT1, HRPT2, HYX)
Gene/Insert 3
  Gene/Insert name: PAF1
  Species: H. sapiens (human)
  Entrez Gene: PAF1 (a.k.a. F23149_1, PD2)
Gene/Insert 4
  Gene/Insert name: WDR61
  Species: H. sapiens (human)
  Entrez Gene: SKIC8 (a.k.a. REC14, SKI8, WDR61)
Terms and licenses: Academic/Nonprofit Terms; Industry Terms: Not Available to Industry
Depositor comments: Please visit https://doi.org/10.1101/2024.10.14.618141 for bioRxiv preprint.
How to cite: pBIG1a-PAF1CdeltaLEO1 was a gift from Jesper Svejstrup (Addgene plasmid # 231747 ; http://n2t.net/addgene:231747 ; RRID:Addgene_231747)
