[The description below was written by a language model from this plasmid's Addgene catalogue record and pLannotate feature annotations shown in this document.]
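Description:
pBIG1a-PAF1CdeltaLEO1 is a multigene insect-cell expression plasmid built on the pBIG1a backbone, carrying four human subunits of the PAF1 transcription elongation complex (CTR9, CDC73, PAF1 and WDR61/SKIC8) and, as the name indicates, omitting LEO1. Each open reading frame sits in its own cassette, driven by a baculovirus polyhedrin promoter and terminated by an SV40 polyadenylation signal, with all four cassettes arranged in the same orientation. The cassettes, together with a gentamicin resistance gene and a loxP site, appear to lie between the Tn7L and Tn7R mini-transposon ends. This arrangement allows Tn7 transposition into a baculovirus bacmid, from which recombinant virus can drive co-expression of all subunits in a single infected insect cell. In E. coli the plasmid replicates from a high-copy ColE1/pUC-type origin. The record lists ampicillin selection. The annotation also detects a spectinomycin/streptomycin resistance gene, an f1 origin and a small R6K γ origin fragment.

The tagging differs slightly between the two sources. The catalogue attributes both an N-terminal Flag-3C and a C-terminal 3C-Strep(II) tag to CTR9, whereas the feature table places the HRV 3C site and Strep-Tag II at the C terminus of CTR9 and the FLAG fragment plus 3C site at the N terminus of CDC73. Either way, the complex carries two protease-removable affinity handles suited to tandem purification. WDR61 is annotated only as a partial match, which may reflect the annotation tool's matching rather than a truncated gene. The construct is intended for producing a recombinant LEO1-deficient PAF1 complex, in work on PAF1C-dependent activation of CDK12/13 kinase activity and transcript elongation.
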