Features (pLannotate 1.2.2; 40 found; start..end, strand, type, name):
    506..597     -  promoter       polyhedrin promoter: polh from Autographa californica; promoter for the baculovirus polyhedrin gene
    675..724     -  CDS            SET1 (fragment): solubility-enhancement tag derived from T7 phage gene 10B
    753..887     -  polyA_signal   SV40 poly(A) signal: SV40 polyadenylation signal
    910..993     -  CDS            large T antigen (fragment): large T antigen from SV40 (simian virus 40)
   1020..2612    -  CDS            CDC73 (sequence withheld): CDC73_HUMAN - Also known as C1orf28, HRPT2. Experimental evidence at protein level: Swiss-Prot protein existence level 1. Tumor suppressor probably involved in transcriptional and post-transcriptional control pathways. May be involved in cell cycle progression through the regulation of cyclin D1/PRAD1 expression. Component of the PAF1 complex (PAF1C) which has multiple functions during transcription by RNA polymerase II and is implicated in regulation of development and maintenance of embryonic stem cell pluripotency. PAF1C associates with RNA polymerase II through interaction with POLR2A CTD
   2613..2636    -  CDS            HRV 3C site: recognition and cleavage site for human rhinovirus 3C and PreScission proteases
   2643..2663    -  CDS            FLAG (fragment): FLAG® epitope tag, followed by an enterokinase cleavage site
   2712..2803    -  promoter       polyhedrin promoter: polh from Autographa californica; promoter for the baculovirus polyhedrin gene
   2881..2930    -  CDS            SET1 (fragment): solubility-enhancement tag derived from T7 phage gene 10B
   2959..3093    -  polyA_signal   SV40 poly(A) signal: SV40 polyadenylation signal
   3116..3199    -  CDS            large T antigen (fragment): large T antigen from SV40 (simian virus 40)
   3226..3249    -  CDS            Strep-Tag II: peptide that binds Strep-Tactin®, an engineered form of streptavidin
   3250..3273    -  CDS            HRV 3C site: recognition and cleavage site for human rhinovirus 3C and PreScission proteases
   3280..6798    -  CDS            CTR9 (sequence withheld): CTR9_HUMAN - Also known as KIAA0155, SH2BP1. Experimental evidence at protein level: Swiss-Prot protein existence level 1. Component of the PAF1 complex (PAF1C) which has multiple functions during transcription by RNA polymerase II and is implicated in regulation of development and maintenance of embryonic stem cell pluripotency. PAF1C associates with RNA polymerase II through interaction with POLR2A CTD non-phosphorylated and 'Ser-2'- and 'Ser- 5'-phosphorylated forms and is involved in transcriptional elongation, acting both independently and synergistically with TCEA1 and in cooperation wit
   6841..6932    -  promoter       polyhedrin promoter: polh from Autographa californica; promoter for the baculovirus polyhedrin gene
   7027..7075    -  polyA_signal   HSV TK poly(A) signal: herpes simplex virus thymidine kinase polyadenylation signal (Cole and Stacy, 1985)
   7165..7198    -  protein_bind   loxP: Cre-mediated recombination occurs in the 8-bp core sequence (GCATACAT). Cre recombinase
   7227..7254    +  rep_origin     R6K γ ori (fragment): γ replication origin from E. coli plasmid R6K; requires the R6K initiator protein pi for replication
   7254..7616    +  CDS            YPR2_ECOLX (fragment): Protein predicted: Swiss-Prot protein existence level 4. From Escherichia coli.
   7594..7622    +  promoter       Pc promoter: intI1 (promoter lies within the coding sequence); class 1 integron promoter
   7811..8344    +  CDS            GmR: gentamycin acetyltransferase; aacC1; confers resistance to gentamycin
   8411..8635    +  mobile_element Tn7R: mini-Tn7 element (right end of the Tn7 transposon) Tn7
   8703..8754    +  misc_feature   bom (fragment): basis of mobility region from pBR322
   8940..9528    -  rep_origin     ori: high-copy-number ColE1/pMB1/pBR322/pUC origin of replication
   9699..10559   -  CDS            AmpR: β-lactamase; bla; confers resistance to ampicillin, carbenicillin, and related antibiotics
  10560..10664   -  promoter       AmpR promoter: bla
  10690..11144   -  rep_origin     f1 ori (sequence partly withheld): f1 bacteriophage origin of replication; arrow indicates direction of (+) strand synthesis
  11185..11976   -  CDS            SmR: aminoglycoside adenylyltransferase (Murphy, 1985); aadA; confers resistance to spectinomycin and streptomycin
  11983..12039   -  CDS            GmR (fragment): gentamycin acetyltransferase; aacC1; confers resistance to gentamycin
  12125..12205   +  CDS            int (fragment): INT2_ECOLX - Protein inferred from homology: Swiss-Prot protein existence level 3. Putative integrase believed to be involved in the insertion of antibiotic resistance genes into plasmids and transposons. From Escherichia coli.
  12500..12665   +  mobile_element Tn7L: mini-Tn7 element (left end of the Tn7 transposon) Tn7
  12902..12951   -  CDS            SET1 (fragment): solubility-enhancement tag derived from T7 phage gene 10B
  12980..13114   -  polyA_signal   SV40 poly(A) signal: SV40 polyadenylation signal
  13137..13220   -  CDS            large T antigen (fragment): large T antigen from SV40 (simian virus 40)
  13709..14161   -  CDS            WDR61 (fragment) (sequence withheld): WDR61_HUMAN - Experimental evidence at protein level: Swiss-Prot protein existence level 1. Component of the PAF1 complex (PAF1C) which has multiple functions during transcription by RNA polymerase II and is implicated in regulation of development and maintenance of embryonic stem cell pluripotency. PAF1C associates with RNA polymerase II through interaction with POLR2A CTD non-phosphorylated and 'Ser-2'- and 'Ser- 5'-phosphorylated forms and is involved in transcriptional elongation, acting both independently and synergistically with TCEA1 and in cooperation with the DSIF complex and HTATSF1.
  14204..14295   -  promoter       polyhedrin promoter: polh from Autographa californica; promoter for the baculovirus polyhedrin gene
  14373..14422   -  CDS            SET1 (fragment): solubility-enhancement tag derived from T7 phage gene 10B
  14451..14585   -  polyA_signal   SV40 poly(A) signal: SV40 polyadenylation signal
  14608..14691   -  CDS            large T antigen (fragment): large T antigen from SV40 (simian virus 40)
  14718..463     -  CDS            PAF1 (across the origin) (sequence withheld): PAF1_HUMAN - Also known as PD2. Experimental evidence at protein level: Swiss-Prot protein existence level 1. Component of the PAF1 complex (PAF1C) which has multiple functions during transcription by RNA polymerase II and is implicated in regulation of development and maintenance of embryonic stem cell pluripotency. PAF1C associates with RNA polymerase II through interaction with POLR2A CTD non-phosphorylated and 'Ser-2'- and 'Ser- 5'-phosphorylated forms and is involved in transcriptional elongation, acting both independently and synergistically with TCEA1 and in cooperation with the DSIF co
>Addgene plasmid #231747 | pBIG1a-PAF1CdeltaLEO1 | addgene full sequence | sequence record 463620 | Addgene NGS Result
[463 nt withheld, positions 1-463]
GGATCCGCGCCCGATGGTGGGACGGTATGAATAATCCGGAATATTTATAGGTTTTTTTATTACAAAACTG
TTACGAAAACAGTAAAATACTTATTTATTTGCGAGATGGTTATCATTTTAATTATCTCCATGATCTATTA
ATATTCCGGAGTAGGTCGATTTAAACATCAGGCATCATTAGGTTTATTTAAATGGTTATGATAGTTATTG
CTCAGCGGTGGCAGCAGCCAACTCAGCTTCCTTTCGGGCTTTGTTAGCAGCCGGATCTTCTAGGCTCAAG
CAGTGATCAGATCCAGACATGATAAGATACATTGATGAGTTTGGACAAACCACAACTAGAATGCAGTGAA
AAAAATGCTTTATTTGTGAAATTTGTGATGCTATTGCTTTATTTGTAACCATTATAAGCTGCAATAAACA
AGTTAACAACAACAATTGCATTCATTTTATGTTTCAGGTTCAGGGGGAGGTGTGGGAGGTTTTTTAAAGC
AAGTAAAACCTCTACAAATGTGGTATGGCTGATTATGATCCTCTAGTACTTCTCGACAAGCTTTCA
[1593 nt withheld, positions 1020-2612]
GGGTCCCTGAAAGAGGACTTCAAGATCGAGCTTGTCATCGTCGTCCTTGTAGTCCATGGATCCGCGCCCG
ATGGTGGGACGGTATGAATAATCCGGAATATTTATAGGTTTTTTTATTACAAAACTGTTACGAAAACAGT
AAAATACTTATTTATTTGCGAGATGGTTATCATTTTAATTATCTCCATGATCTATTAATATTCCGGAGTA
GGTCGATTTAAACGTGCAATAGTATCCAGTTTATTTAAATGGTTATGATAGTTATTGCTCAGCGGTGGCA
GCAGCCAACTCAGCTTCCTTTCGGGCTTTGTTAGCAGCCGGATCTTCTAGGCTCAAGCAGTGATCAGATC
CAGACATGATAAGATACATTGATGAGTTTGGACAAACCACAACTAGAATGCAGTGAAAAAAATGCTTTAT
TTGTGAAATTTGTGATGCTATTGCTTTATTTGTAACCATTATAAGCTGCAATAAACAAGTTAACAACAAC
AATTGCATTCATTTTATGTTTCAGGTTCAGGGGGAGGTGTGGGAGGTTTTTTAAAGCAAGTAAAACCTCT
ACAAATGTGGTATGGCTGATTATGATCCTCTAGTACTTCTCGACAAGCTTTCACTTTTCGAACTGCGGGT
GGCTCCAGGGTCCCTGAAAGAGGACTTCAAGTGCACC
[3519 nt withheld, positions 3280-6798]
GGATCCGCGCCCGATGGTGGGACGGTATGAATAATCCGGAATATTTATAGGTTTTTTTATTACAAAACTG
TTACGAAAACAGTAAAATACTTATTTATTTGCGAGATGGTTATCATTTTAATTATCTCCATGATCTATTA
ATATTCCGGAGTAGGTCGATTTAAATCTTTAGACCATAGAGCGTTCACTTGACAGAGTGCCAGCCCTGGG
ACCGAACCCCGCGTTTATGAACAAACGACCCAACACCCGTGCGTTTTATTCTGTCTTTTTATTGCCGTCA
TAGCGCGGGTTCCTTCCGGTATTGTCTCCTTCCGTGTTTCAGTTAGCCTCGATAAAAACTTTAGACCATA
GAGCGTTTAAACCCAGATAACTTCGTATAATGTATGCTATACGAAGTTATGGTACCGCGGCCGCGTAGAG
GATCTGTTGATCAGCAGTTCAACCTGTTGATAGTACAAACAAAGCTGTAGCCAACCACTAGAACTATAGC
TAGAGTCCTGGGCGAACAAACGATGCTCGCCTTCCAGAAAACCGAGGATGCGAACCACTTCATCCGGGGT
CAGCACCACCGGCAAGCGCCGCGACGGCCGAGGTCTACCGATCTCCTGAAGCAAGGGCAGATCCGTGCAC
AGCACCTTGCCGTAGAAGAACAGCAAGGCCGCCAATGCCTGACGATGCGTGGAGACCGAAACCTTGCGCT
CGTTCGCCAGCCAGGACAGAAATGCCTCGACTTCGCTGCTGCCCAAGGTTGCCGGGTGACGCACACCGTG
GAAACGGATGAAGGCACAAACCCAGTTGACATAAGCCTGTTCGGTTCGTAAACTGTAATGCAAGTAGCGT
ATGCGCTCACGCAACTGGTCCAGAACCTTGACCGAACGCAGCGGTGGTAACGGCGCAGTGGCGGTTTTCA
TGGCTTGTTATGACTGTTTTTTTGTACAGTCTATGCCTCGGGCATCCAAGCAGCAAGCGCGTTACGCCGT
GGGTCGATGTTTGATGTTATGGAGCAGCAACGATGTTACGCAGCAGCAACGATGTTACGCAGCAGGGCAG
TCGCCCTAAAACAAAGTTAGGTGGCTCAAGTATGGGCATCATTCGCACATGTAGGCTCGGCCCTGACCAA
GTCAAATCCATGCGGGCTGCTCTTGATCTTTTCGGTCGTGAGTTCGGAGACGTAGCCACCTACTCCCAAC
ATCAGCCGGACTCCGATTACCTCGGGAACTTGCTCCGTAGTAAGACATTCATCGCGCTTGCTGCCTTCGA
CCAAGAAGCGGTTGTTGGCGCTCTCGCGGCTTACGTTCTGCCCAAGTTTGAGCAGCCGCGTAGTGAGATC
TATATCTATGATCTCGCAGTCTCCGGCGAGCACCGGAGGCAGGGCATTGCCACCGCGCTCATCAATCTCC
TCAAGCATGAGGCCAACGCGCTTGGTGCTTATGTGATCTACGTGCAAGCAGATTACGGTGACGATCCCGC
AGTGGCTCTCTATACAAAGTTGGGCATACGGGAAGAAGTGATGCACTTTGATATCGACCCAAGTACCGCC
ACCTAACAATTCGTTCAAGCCGAGATCGGCTTCCCGGCCGCGGAGTTGTTCGGTAAATTGTCACAACGCC
GCGAATATAGTCTTTACCATGCCCTTGGCCACGCCCCTCTTTAATACGACGGGCAATTTGCACTTCAGAA
AATGAAGAGTTTGCTTTAGCCATAACAAAAGTCCAGTATGCTTTTTCACAGCATAACTGGACTGATTTCA
GTTTACAACTATTCTGTCTAGTTTAAGACTTTATTGTCATAGTTTAGATCTATTTTGTTCAGTTTAAGAC
TTTATTGTCCGCCCACACCCGCTTACGCAGGGCATCCATTTATTACTCAACCGTAACCGATTTTGCCAGG
TTACGCGGCTGGTCTATGCGGTGTGAAATACCGCACAGATGCGTAAGGAGAAAATACCGCATCAGGCGCT
CTTCCGCTTCCTCGCTCACTGACTCGCTGCGCTCGGTCGTTCGGCTGCGGCGAGCGGTATCAGCTCACTC
AAAGGCGGTAATACGGTTATCCACAGAATCAGGGGATAACGCAGGAAAGAACATGTGAGCAAAAGGCCAG
CAAAAGGCCAGGAACCGTAAAAAGGCCGCGTTGCTGGCGTTTTTCCATAGGCTCCGCCCCCCTGACGAGC
ATCACAAAAATCGACGCTCAAGTCAGAGGTGGCGAAACCCGACAGGACTATAAAGATACCAGGCGTTTCC
CCCTGGAAGCTCCCTCGTGCGCTCTCCTGTTCCGACCCTGCCGCTTACCGGATACCTGTCCGCCTTTCTC
CCTTCGGGAAGCGTGGCGCTTTCTCATAGCTCACGCTGTAGGTATCTCAGTTCGGTGTAGGTCGTTCGCT
CCAAGCTGGGCTGTGTGCACGAACCCCCCGTTCAGCCCGACCGCTGCGCCTTATCCGGTAACTATCGTCT
TGAGTCCAACCCGGTAAGACACGACTTATCGCCACTGGCAGCAGCCACTGGTAACAGGATTAGCAGAGCG
AGGTATGTAGGCGGTGCTACAGAGTTCTTGAAGTGGTGGCCTAACTACGGCTACACTAGAAGAATAGTAT
TTGGTATCTGCGCTCTGCTGAAGCCAGTTACCTTCGGAAAAAGAGTTGGTAGCTCTTGATCCGGCAAACA
AACCACCGCTGGTAGCGGTGGTTTTTTTGTTTGCAAGCAGCAGATTACGCGCAGAAAAAAAGGATCTCAA
GAAGATCCTTTGATCTTTTCTACGGGGTCTGACGCTCAGTGGAACGAAAACTCACGTTAAGGGATTTTGG
TCATGAGATTATCAAAAAGGATCTTCACCTAGATCCTTTTAAATTAAAAATGAAGTTTTAAATCAATCTA
AAGTATATATGAGTAAACTTGGTCTGACAGTTACCAATGCTTAATCAGTGAGGCACCTATCTCAGCGATC
TGTCTATTTCGTTCATCCATAGTTGCCTGACTCCCCGTCGTGTAGATAACTACGATACGGGAGGGCTTAC
CATCTGGCCCCAGTGCTGCAATGATACCGCGAGACCCACGCTCACCGGCTCCAGATTTATCAGCAATAAA
CCAGCCAGCCGGAAGGGCCGAGCGCAGAAGTGGTCCTGCAACTTTATCCGCCTCCATCCAGTCTATTAAT
TGTTGCCGGGAAGCTAGAGTAAGTAGTTCGCCAGTTAATAGTTTGCGCAACGTTGTTGCCATTGCTACAG
GCATCGTGGTGTCACGCTCGTCGTTTGGTATGGCTTCATTCAGCTCCGGTTCCCAACGATCAAGGCGAGT
TACATGATCCCCCATGTTGTGCAAAAAAGCGGTTAGCTCCTTCGGTCCTCCGATCGTTGTCAGAAGTAAG
TTGGCCGCAGTGTTATCACTCATGGTTATGGCAGCACTGCATAATTCTCTTACTGTCATGCCATCCGTAA
GATGCTTTTCTGTGACTGGTGAGTACTCAACCAAGTCATTCTGAGAATAGTGTATGCGGCGACCGAGTTG
CTCTTGCCCGGCGTCAATACGGGATAATACCGCGCCACATAGCAGAACTTTAAAAGTGCTCATCATTGGA
AAACGTTCTTCGGGGCGAAAACTCTCAAGGATCTTACCGCTGTTGAGATCCAGTTCGATGTAACCCACTC
GTGCACCCAACTGATCTTCAGCATCTTTTACTTTCACCAGCGTTTCTGGGTGAGCAAAAACAGGAAGGCA
AAATGCCGCAAAAAAGGGAATAAGGGCGACACGGAAATGTTGAATACTCATACTCTTCCTTTTTCAATAT
TATTGAAGCATTTATCAGGGTTATTGTCTCATGAGCGGATACATATTTGAATGTATTTAGAAAAATAAAC
AAATAGGGGTTCCGCGCACATTTCCCCGAAAAGTGCCACCTAAATTGTAAGCGTTAATATTTTGTTAAAA
TTCGCGTTAAATTTTTGTTAAATCAGCTCATTTTTTAACCAATAGGCCGAAATCGGCAAAATCCCTTATA
AATCAAAAGAATAGACCGAGATAGGGT
[37 nt withheld, positions 10816-10852]
AAGAACGTGGACTCCAACGTCAAAGG
[49 nt withheld, positions 10879-10927]
T
[91 nt withheld, positions 10929-11019]
G
[124 nt withheld, positions 11021-11144]
CCCATTCGCCAATCCGTCGGCTTGAACGAATTGTTAGACATTATTTGCCGACTACCTTGGTGATCTCGCC
TTTCACGTAGTGGACAAATTCTTCCAACTGATCTGCGCGCGAGGCCAAGCGATCTTCTTCTTGTCCAAGA
TAAGCCTGTCTAGCTTCAAGTATGACGGGCTGATACTGGGCCGGCAGGCGCTCCATTGCCCAGTCGGCAG
CGACATCCTTCGGCGCGATTTTGCCGGTTACTGCGCTGTACCAAATGCGGGACAACGTAAGCACTACATT
TCGCTCATCGCCAGCCCAGTCGGGCGGCGAGTTCCATAGCGTTAAGGTTTCATTTAGCGCCTCAAATAGA
TCCTGTTCAGGAACCGGATCAAAGAGTTCCTCCGCCGCTGGACCTACCAAGGCAACGCTATGTTCTCTTG
CTTTTGTCAGCAAGATAGCCAGATCAATGTCGATCGTGGCTGGCTCGAAGATACCTGCAAGAATGTCATT
GCGCTGCCATTCTCCAAATTGCAGTTCGCGCTTAGCTGGATAACGCCACGGAATGATGTCGTCGTGCACA
ACAATGGTGACTTCTACAGCGCGGAGAATCTCGCTCTCTCCAGGGGAAGCCGAAGTTTCCAAAAGGTCGT
TGATCAAAGCTCGCCGCGTTGTTTCATCAAGCCTTACGGTCACCGTAACCAGCAAATCAATATCACTGTG
TGGCTTCAGGCCGCCATCCACTGCGGAGCCGTACAAATGTACGGCCAGCAACGTCGGTTCGAGATGGCGC
TCGATGACGCCAACTACCTCTGATAGTTGAGTCGATACTTCGGCGATCACCGCTTCCCTCATGATGTTTA
ACTTTGTTTTAGGGCGACTGCCCTGCTGCGTAACATCGTTGCTGCTCCATAACATCAAACATCGACCCAC
GGCGTAACGCGCTTGCTGCTTGGATGCCCGAGGCATAGACTGTACCCCAAAAAAACAGTCATAACAAGCC
ATGAAAACCGCCACTGCGCCGTTACCACCGCTGCGTTCGGTCAAGGTTCTGGACCAGTTGCGTGAGCGCA
TACGCTACTTACCGGTTTATTGACTACCGGAAGCAGTGTGACCGTGTGCTTCTCAAATGCCTGAGGCCAG
TTTGCTCAGGCTCTCCCCGTGGAGGTAATAATTGACGATATGATCATTTATTCTGCCTCCCAGTTCAGGC
TGCAAATAAGCGTTGATATTCAGTCAATTACAAACATTAATAACGAAGAGATGACAGAAAAATTTTCATT
CTGTGACAGAGAAAAAGTAGCCGAAGATGACGGTTTGTCACATGGAGTTGGCAGGATGTTTGATTAAAAA
CATAACAGGAAGAAAAATGCCCCGCTGTGGGCGGACAAAATAGTTGGGAACTGGGAGGGGTGGAAATGGA
GTTTTTAAGGATTATTTAGGGAAGAGTGACAAAATAGATGGGAACTGGGTGTAGCGTCGTAAGCTAATAC
GAAAATTAAAAATGACAAAATAGTTTGGAACTAGATTTCACTTATCTGGTTCGGATCTCCTGTTTAAACC
CCGATTGAGATATAGTTTTTAATTAACCCGTAGTGGCTATGGCAGGGCTTGCCGCCCCGACGTTGGCTGC
GAGCCCTGGGCCTTCACCCGAACTTGGGGGTTGGGGTGGGGAAAAGGAAGAAACGCGGGCGTATTGGTCC
CAATGGGGTCTCGGTGGGGTATCGACGTAACCCCGATTGAGATATAGATTTATTTAAATGGTTATGATAG
TTATTGCTCAGCGGTGGCAGCAGCCAACTCAGCTTCCTTTCGGGCTTTGTTAGCAGCCGGATCTTCTAGG
CTCAAGCAGTGATCAGATCCAGACATGATAAGATACATTGATGAGTTTGGACAAACCACAACTAGAATGC
AGTGAAAAAAATGCTTTATTTGTGAAATTTGTGATGCTATTGCTTTATTTGTAACCATTATAAGCTGCAA
TAAACAAGTTAACAACAACAATTGCATTCATTTTATGTTTCAGGTTCAGGGGGAGGTGTGGGAGGTTTTT
TAAAGCAAGTAAAACCTCTACAAATGTGGTATGGCTGATTATGATCCTCTAGTACTTCTCGACAAGCTTT
TA
[915 nt withheld, positions 13247-14161]
GGATCCGCGCCCGATGGTGGGACGGTATGAATAATCCGGAATATTTATAGGTTTTTTTATTACAAAACTG
TTACGAAAACAGTAAAATACTTATTTATTTGCGAGATGGTTATCATTTTAATTATCTCCATGATCTATTA
ATATTCCGGAGTAGGTCGATTTAAACTAAGCTATGTGAACCGTTTATTTAAATGGTTATGATAGTTATTG
CTCAGCGGTGGCAGCAGCCAACTCAGCTTCCTTTCGGGCTTTGTTAGCAGCCGGATCTTCTAGGCTCAAG
CAGTGATCAGATCCAGACATGATAAGATACATTGATGAGTTTGGACAAACCACAACTAGAATGCAGTGAA
AAAAATGCTTTATTTGTGAAATTTGTGATGCTATTGCTTTATTTGTAACCATTATAAGCTGCAATAAACA
AGTTAACAACAACAATTGCATTCATTTTATGTTTCAGGTTCAGGGGGAGGTGTGGGAGGTTTTTTAAAGC
AAGTAAAACCTCTACAAATGTGGTATGGCTGATTATGATCCTCTAGTACTTCTCGACAAGCTTTCA
[1130 nt withheld, positions 14718-15847]
